>Addgene plasmid #148346 | pAc5.1B-lambdaN-HA-DmMextli-W602D_AB | depositor full sequence | sequence record 290794 | Full Sequence
CTTCAAGGAATTAATTCTATATTCTAAAAACACAAATGATACTTCTAAAAAAAATCATGAATGGCATCAA
CTCTGAATCAAATCTTTGCAGATGCACCTACTTCTCATTTCCACTGTCACATCATTTTTCCAGATCTCGC
TGCCTGTTATGTGGCCCACAAACCAAGACACGTTTTATGGCCATTAAAGCTGGCTGATCGTCGCCAAACA
CCAAATACATATCAATATGTACATTCGAGAAAGAAGCGATCAAAGAAGCGTCTTCGGGCGAGTAGGAGAA
TGCGGAGGAGAAGGAGAACGAGCTGATCTAGTATCTCTCCACAATCCAATGCCAACTGACCAACTGGCCA
TATTCGGAGCAATTTGAAGCCAATTTCCATCGCCTGGCGATCGCTCCATTCTTGGCTATATGTTTTTCAC
CGTTCCCGGGGCCATTTTCAAAGACTCGTCGGTAAGATAAGATTGTGTCACTCGCTGTCTCTCTTCATTT
GTCGAAGAATGCTGAGGAATTTCGCGATGACGTCGGCGAGTATTTTGAAGAATGAGAATAATTTGTATTT
ATACGAAAATCAGTTAGTGGAATTTTCTACAAAAACATGTTATCTATAGATAATTTTGTTGCAAAATATG
TTGACTATGACAAAGATTGTATGTATATACCTTTAATGTATTCTCATTTTCTTATGTATTTATAATGGCA
ATGATGATACTGATGATATTTTAAGATGATGCCAGACCACAGGCTGATTTCTGCGTCTTTTGCCGAACGC
AGTGCATGTGCGGTTGTTGTTTTTTGGAATAGTTTCAATTTTCGGACTGTCCGCTTTGATTTCAGTTTCT
TGGCTTATTCAAAAAGCAAAGTAAAGCCAAAAAAGCGAGATGGCAATACCAAATGCGGCAAAACGGTAGT
GGAAGGAAAGGGGTGCGGGGCAGCGGAAGGAAGGGTGGGGCGGGGCGTGGCGGGGTCTGTGGCTGGGCGC
GACGTCACCGACGTTGGAGCCACTCCTTTGACCATGTGTGCGTGTGTGTATTATTCGTGTCTCGCCACTC
GCCGGTTGTTTTTTTCTTTTTATCTCGCTCTCTCTAGCGCCATCTCGTACGCATGCTCAACGCACCGCAT
GTTGCCGTGTCCTTTATGCGTCATTTTGGCTCGAAATAGGCAATTATTTAAACAAAGATTAGTCAACGAA
AACGCTAAAATAAATAAGTCTACAATATGGTTACTTATTGCCATGTGTGTGCAGCCAACGATAGCAACAA
AAGCAACAACACAGTGGCTTTCCCTCTTTCACTTTTTGTTTGCAAGCGCGTGCGAGCAAGACGGCACGAC
CGGCAAACGCAATTACGCTGACAAAGAGCAGACGAAGTTTTGGCCGAAAAACATCAAGGCGCCTGATACG
AATGCATTTGCAATAACAATTGCGATATTTAATATTGTTTATGAAGCTGTTTGACTTCAAAACACACAAA
AAAAAAAATAAAACAAATTATTTGAAAGAGAATTAGGAATCGGACAGCTTATCGTTACGGGCTAACAGCA
CACCGAGACGAAATAGCTTACCTGACGTCACAGCCTCTGGAAGAACTGCCGCCAAGCAGAGAGAGAGAGA
AAAAGAGGGAGAGCAGCTTAGACCGCATGTGCTTGTGTGTGAGGCGTCTCTCTCTTCGTCTCCTGTTTGC
GCAAACGCATAGACTGCACTGAGAAAATCGATTACCTATTTTTTATGAATGAATATTTGCACTATTACTA
TTCAAAACTATTAAGATAGCAATCACATTCAATAGCCAAATACTATACCACCTGAGCGATGCAACGAAAT
GATCAATTTGAGCAAAAATGCTGCATATTTAGGACGGCATCATTATAGAAATGCTTCTTGCTGTGTACTT
TTCTCTCGTCTGGCAGCTGTTTCGCCGTTATTGTTAAAACCGGCTTAAGTTAGGTGTGTTTTCTACGACT
AGTGATGCCCCTACTAGAAGATGTGTGTTGCACAAATGTCCCTGAATAACCAATTTGAAGTGCAGATAGC
AGTAAACGTAAGCTAATATGAATATTATTTAACTGTAATGTTTTAATATCGCTGGACATTACTAATAAAC
CCACTATAAACACATGTACATATGTATGTTTTGGCATACAATGAGTAGTTGGGGAAAAAATGTGTAAAAG
CACCGTGACCATCACAGCATAAAGATAACCAGCTGAAGTATCGAATATGAGTAACCCCCAAATTGAATCA
CATGCCGCAACTGATAGGACCCATGGAAGTACACTCTTCATGGCGATATACAAGACACACACAAGCACGA
ACACCCAGTTGCGGAGGAAATTCTCCGTAAATGAAAACCCAATCGGCGAACAATTCATACCCATATATGG
TAAAAGTTTTGAACGCGACTTGAGAGCGGAGAGCATTGCGGCTGATAAGGTTTTAGCGCTAAGCGGGCTT
TATAAAACGGGCTGCGGGACCAGTTTTCATATCACTACCGTTTGAGTTCTTGTGCTGTGTGGATACTCCT
CCCGACACAAAGCCGCTCCATCAGCCAGCAGTCGTCTAATCCAGAGACCCCGGATCGGGGTACCAACATG
GACGCACAAACACGACGACGTGAGCGTCGCGCTGAGAAACAAGCTCAATGGAAAGCTGCAAACGGTGGAT
CTCCTCCACATATGGCTTACCCATACGATGTTCCAGATTACGCTCCTCCAAGCTTGAATTCTATGGCTCA
CACACACCTGGGACGCGCCGTGAAAAACATTGAGGCGCCACGCCCGTTGAAGACACAATCGCGATCGTCG
TTGAAGAACAGCTACCTGGTGATCGAGGAGCTAATCCAGTTGATAGACAACGTGACCGTCGGTCTTCAGT
CGTGCAACACCACGCCGGAATCGATCACGCTGCTCCTGCACAACCTCCGGGTGCATGGACCGCAACTGGA
GGCGGTGTCCAAGGATACACTGGACCGGGCCTTCGTCGTTTTCCGCAACGCTTCGCAGGACGAACGGCTG
AATATAACGACGCGCCTCAAGCTGCTCGAACTCATCGAGCTGCGCGCCAAGAGCTGGGACAATGACGACA
CAATCGCGTACTACAAGTCCAAGCAGCAGATCTCCAACGTGGAGCTGCCTTCGGAATACCAGTACGATGC
CGGCGTGCAGCCTGGCGCCTTCAGCACCTCCCCCACATTCGGCGTCAGCGGCGGTGTTGGTGGCGTTAAC
GATGGAGCCGCAGCCGCCGCTGCCGCCGTCTTCAATGCAGCATCTGCAGCTGCAGCCGCCCAAGCTGCGG
CCATTGCGGCCGTGGGCACATCCAACCAGCAGCACATGCTGCTGCCGCCCGGTGAGGTCATTCGTAATTC
GGGCAAGTTCCCCAAACCGACCAAGATTCCTGGCAAGACGTACTGCAAGGACGAGGTCGTGATTCGCAAT
GCTGACTCCGGCAAAGTAATGGGCATCAAGGGGCGTCGCGTGCACATGATCGAGGAGCTAAGCGAAACCA
TTATATCGTTTCAAAGAGTCAACCCGGGTGCCAAGGAGCGTTTGGTGCAGATTACTGGTCCAGCTGAGGA
TAAAATTAACTATGCCAAACAACTGATGGAGGACACCATTCGTCGGAACGCCTCGCCGGTGCGCCTGGAA
CCCGCTCCTGCCGTTGGAGGATCCTGCTCCTCGCTTAACTCGTCCAACTCGGACGACGCCATTGTGCAAC
CAAGAACGCCAACCGGAAGCAGTTTGGCCAACCGGCTAAGCTTCAACTCGGCCCAAAACTTCATGACCGC
CACCGCTGCTGCACAGCAGATCTCGCAGCAGATGCACCACCAAACGCATCACCTGCAGCACCAACAGCAG
CAGCAGGTCGCCGCAGTAGCCGCCGCAGCAGCAGCGGCGGCACATGCTCAGGCGACAGCCGCTGCCGGTA
AAGTCTTGCGCCCCAATCAACAGCTGCTAATGCACTCATATTCCACAAACGATGCTTCCGTAGGTGAATA
CAAGTTCACGGTCAACGTGGGCCAGCACCTGATCAAGATCACCGGCGACTGCTGCGAACTAGTGCGCGTG
GCCAAACTCGTGCTCGATGACTATTTTAGCAGCTCGGAGTTTCTGGCATCCATTGAGGCTGGCGCCGCCT
TCGACGGCACTTCGCTGGTGACCACGCCATCGACTCCGCTTCCCGGAGCCGGGCCGCCGCAATTTTGGCT
GCCCGGCACGGACAGTGGCATTGGACTGAATTGCGTTGTTTCCTCGTCAGCGAACAACAATGGTGAAGGC
GACGACGAGGTGTTCGCTGAGCCCAGCAATGGAGGATCATCGACTAGCAATCAGAATGGACTGGCCAGAT
CGCGTCGCAGCCACTTTTCGCGCAAGGAGTCCACGCCGGAGACCAAGGGCGCTCGGGAAAAGGGTGACTT
GGACGATTTGGCAGGCACCAATTCCTTGAAAAGCAATGCATCTCGCGTTTCTTACGATATTGAACACTTG
CTCTACTACTCCATGAGTCCGCACTCGTGGACCCTGCCCACCGACGACCAAAAGATGCAGGAGACAGCGC
CCTCGATTCTGCGCAACAAGGATCTGCAGGATGAGAGCCAGCGCTTCGATGGTGATAAGTATCTGGCCAG
CATTAAGACGGCCGCCAAGCGAGACATTGTGGCTGCCGATGAGGTCGAGACTCTGGACGAATAAGGGCCC
GCGGTTCGAAGGTAAGCCTATCCCTAACCCTCTCCTCGGTCTCGATTCTACGCGTACCGGTCATCATCAC
CATCACCATTGAGTTTAAACCCGCTGATCAGCCTCGACTGTGCCTTCTAAGGCCTGAGCTCGCTGATCAG
CCTCGATCGAGGATCCAGACATGATAAGATACATTGATGAGTTTGGACAAACCACAACTAGAATGCAGTG
AAAAAAATGCTTTATTTGTGAAATTTGTGATGCTATTGCTTTATTTGTAACCATTATAAGCTGCAATAAA
CAAGTTAACAACAACAATTGCATTCATTTTATGTTTCAGGTTCAGGGGGAGGTGTGGGAGGTTTTTTAAA
GCAAGTAAAACCTCTACAAATGTGGTATGGCTGATTATGATCAGTCGACCGATGCCCTTGAGAGCCTTCA
ACCCAGTCAGCTCCTTCCGGTGGGCGCGGGGCATGACTATCGTCGCCGCACTTATGACTGTCTTCTTTAT
CATGCAACTCGTAGGACAGGTGCCGGCAGCGCTCTGGGTCATTTTCGGCGAGGACCGCTTTCGCTGGAGC
GCGACGATGATCGGCCTGTCGCTTGCGGTATTCGGAATCTTGCACGCCCTCGCTCAAGCCTTCGTCACTG
GTCCCGCCACCAAACGTTTCGGCGAGAAGCAGGCCATTATCGCCGGCATGGCGGCCGACGCGCTGGGCTA
CGTCTTGCTGGCGTTCGCGACGCGAGGCTGGATGGCCTTCCCCATTATGATTCTTCTCGCTTCCGGCGGC
ATCGGGATGCCCGCGTTGCAGGCCATGCTGTCCAGGCAGGTAGATGACGACCATCAGGGACAGCTTCAAG
GATCGCTCGCGGCTCTTACCAGCCAGCAAAAGGCCAGGAACCGTAAAAAGGCCGCGTTGCTGGCGTTTTT
CCATAGGCTCCGCCCCCCTGACGAGCATCACAAAAATCGACGCTCAAGTCAGAGGTGGCGAAACCCGACA
GGACTATAAAGATACCAGGCGTTTCCCCCTGGAAGCTCCCTCGTGCGCTCTCCTGTTCCGACCCTGCCGC
TTACCGGATACCTGTCCGCCTTTCTCCCTTCGGGAAGCGTGGCGCTTTCTCAATGCTCACGCTGTAGGTA
TCTCAGTTCGGTGTAGGTCGTTCGCTCCAAGCTGGGCTGTGTGCACGAACCCCCCGTTCAGCCCGACCGC
TGCGCCTTATCCGGTAACTATCGTCTTGAGTCCAACCCGGTAAGACACGACTTATCGCCACTGGCAGCAG
CCACTGGTAACAGGATTAGCAGAGCGAGGTATGTAGGCGGTGCTACAGAGTTCTTGAAGTGGTGGCCTAA
CTACGGCTACACTAGAAGGACAGTATTTGGTATCTGCGCTCTGCTGAAGCCAGTTACCTTCGGAAAAAGA
GTTGGTAGCTCTTGATCCGGCAAACAAACCACCGCTGGTAGCGGTGGTTTTTTTGTTTGCAAGCAGCAGA
TTACGCGCAGAAAAAAAGGATCTCAAGAAGATCCTTTGATCTTTTCTACGGGGTCTGACGCTCAGTGGAA
CGAAAACTCACGTTAAGGGATTTTGGTCATGAGATTATCAAAAAGGATCTTCACCTAGATCCTTTTAAAT
TAAAAATGAAGTTTTAAATCAATCTAAAGTATATATGAGTAAACTTGGTCTGACAGTTACCAATGCTTAA
TCAGTGAGGCACCTATCTCAGCGATCTGTCTATTTCGTTCATCCATAGTTGCCTGACTCCCCGTCGTGTA
GATAACTACGATACGGGAGGGCTTACCATCTGGCCCCAGTGCTGCAATGATACCGCGAGACCCACGCTCA
CCGGCTCCAGATTTATCAGCAATAAACCAGCCAGCCGGAAGGGCCGAGCGCAGAAGTGGTCCTGCAACTT
TATCCGCCTCCATCCAGTCTATTAATTGTTGCCGGGAAGCTAGAGTAAGTAGTTCGCCAGTTAATAGTTT
GCGCAACGTTGTTGCCATTGCTGCAGGCATCGTGGTGTCACGCTCGTCGTTTGGTATGGCTTCATTCAGC
TCCGGTTCCCAACGATCAAGGCGAGTTACATGATCCCCCATGTTGTGCAAAAAAGCGGTTAGCTCCTTCG
GTCCTCCGATCGTTGTCAGAAGTAAGTTGGCCGCAGTGTTATCACTCATGGTTATGGCAGCACTGCATAA
TTCTCTTACTGTCATGCCATCCGTAAGATGCTTTTCTGTGACTGGTGAGTACTCAACCAAGTCATTCTGA
GAATAGTGTATGCGGCGACCGAGTTGCTCTTGCCCGGCGTCAACACGGGATAATACCGCGCCACATAGCA
GAACTTTAAAAGTGCTCATCATTGGAAAACGTTCTTCGGGGCGAAAACTCTCAAGGATCTTACCGCTGTT
GAGATCCAGTTCGATGTAACCCACTCGTGCACCCAACTGATCTTCAGCATCTTTTACTTTCACCAGCGTT
TCTGGGTGAGCAAAAACAGGAAGGCAAAATGCCGCAAAAAAGGGAATAAGGGCGACACGGAAATGTTGAA
TACTCATACTCTTCCTTTTTCAATATTATTGAAGCATTTATCAGGGTTATTGTCTCATGAGCGGATACAT
ATTTGAATGTATTTAGAAAAATAAACAAATAGGGGTTCCGCGCACATTTCCCCGAAAAGTGCCACCTGAC
GTCTAAGAAACCATTATTATCATGACATTAACCTATAAAAATAGGCGTATCACGAGGCCCTTTCGT
Features (pLannotate 1.2.2; 11 found; start..end, strand, type, name):
     56..2568    +  promoter       Ac5 promoter: Drosophila melanogaster actin 5C promoter
   2588..2653    +  CDS            N (fragment): REGN_LAMBD - Experimental evidence at protein level: Swiss-Prot protein existence level 1. Plays a role as a transcriptional antitermination factor that allows the virus to initiate its lytic phase. Activates expression of the delayed viral early genes by modifying host RNA polymerase (RNAP) into a form that is resistant to termination signals. This antitermination function requires the host NusA protein which serves to stabilize the interaction between antitermination protein N and host RNA polymerase. From Escherichia phage lambda (Bacteriophage lambda).
   2678..2704    +  CDS            3xHA (fragment): three tandem HA epitope tags
   2723..4681    +  CDS            mxt: MXT_DROME - Experimental evidence at protein level: Swiss-Prot protein existence level 1. Plays a role in promoting translation. From Drosophila melanogaster (Fruit fly).
   4701..4742    +  CDS            V5 tag: epitope tag from simian virus 5
   4842..4976    -  polyA_signal   SV40 poly(A) signal: SV40 polyadenylation signal
   4999..5083    -  CDS            large T antigen (fragment): large T antigen from SV40 (simian virus 40)
   5084..5554    +  CDS            TcR (fragment): tetracycline efflux protein; tet; confers resistance to tetracycline
   5598..6186    -  rep_origin     ori: high-copy-number ColE1/pMB1/pBR322/pUC origin of replication
   6357..7217    -  CDS            AmpR: β-lactamase; bla; confers resistance to ampicillin, carbenicillin, and related antibiotics
   7218..7322    -  promoter       AmpR promoter: bla
