[The description below was written by a language model from this plasmid's Addgene catalogue record and pLannotate feature annotations shown in this document.]
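Description:
pAc5.1B-lambdaN-HA-DmMextli-W602D_AB is a 7.4 kb insect expression plasmid for producing a tagged, mutant form of the Drosophila melanogaster protein Mextli (mxt, CG2950) in fly cells. The catalogue lists the backbone as unknown, although the name and the annotated parts point to a pAc5.1-type vector. It is maintained in E. coli through a ColE1/pUC-family origin and selected with ampicillin via the β-lactamase gene and its own promoter. The record lists it as low copy even though the origin is annotated as a high-copy type. Short fragments annotated as a tetracycline efflux gene and SV40 large T antigen appear to be non-functional backbone remnants.

Expression is driven by the constitutive Drosophila actin 5C (Ac5) promoter. Downstream lies a single fusion reading frame: a short fragment of the bacteriophage lambda N protein, an HA epitope (detected as a fragment of a 3xHA annotation, so probably a single copy), and then the mxt coding sequence, followed by an SV40 polyadenylation signal. A V5 tag sequence from the vector lies after the insert, but the record does not say whether it is in frame or preceded by a stop codon. The insert carries the W602D substitution indicated in the name, plus four silent changes relative to the reference transcript.

The lambda N peptide binds BoxB RNA hairpins, so fusions of this kind are generally used in tethering assays that recruit a protein to a BoxB-containing reporter mRNA, with HA allowing detection or immunoprecipitation. The associated study concerns how Mextli binds eIF4E, and W602D was presumably made to probe that interaction, although the record does not state the mutation's effect.
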