Addgene plasmid #148346: pAc5.1B-lambdaN-HA-DmMextli-W602D_AB
Purpose: Insect Expression of DmMextli-W602D
Depositing lab: Elisa Izaurralde. Depositing organization: Max Planck Institute for Developmental Biology. Publication: Mextli proteins use both canonical bipartite and novel tripartite binding modes to form eIF4E complexes that display differential sensitivity to 4E-BP regulation. Peter D, Weber R, Kone C, Chung MY, Ebertsch L, Truffault V, Weichenrieder O, Igreja C, Izaurralde E. Genes Dev. 2015 Sep 1;29(17):1835-49. doi: 10.1101/gad.269068.115. Epub 2015 Aug 20. PubMed 26294658.
Backbone
  Vector backbone: Unknown
  Vector type: Insect Expression
Growth in bacteria
  Bacterial resistance: Ampicillin, 100 μg/mL
  Growth temperature: 37°C
  Growth strain: DH5alpha
  Copy number: Low Copy
Gene/Insert
  Gene/Insert name: DmMextli-W602D
  Species: D. melanogaster (fly)
  Mutation: 4 silent mutations compared to the sequence given by NCBI:NM_164598.
  Entrez Gene: mxt (a.k.a. Dmel_CG2950, BcDNA:GH06479, CG2950, Dmel\CG2950, cg2950)
  Cloning method: Unknown
Terms and licenses: Academic/Nonprofit Terms; Industry Terms: Not Available to Industry
Depositor comments: Plasmids from this collection were made available to the research community and donated after the lab closed. Please note that the sequence provided by the depositing laboratory may be theoretical/predicted or based on Sanger sequencing results. There may be discrepancies between sequencing results obtained by Addgene and the depositor sequence. If an Addgene verified sequence is not available, please contact before placing your order to request that our lab fully sequence the plasmid.
How to cite: pAc5.1B-lambdaN-HA-DmMextli-W602D_AB was a gift from Elisa Izaurralde (Addgene plasmid # 148346 ; http://n2t.net/addgene:148346 ; RRID:Addgene_148346)
